Addgene plasmid #97111: Tol2-lyzC-microRNA 107b-Dendra2
Purpose: overexpression of microRNA and Dendra2 in Zebrafish
Depositing lab: Qing Deng. Depositing organization: Purdue University. Publication: Phenotypical microRNA screen reveals a noncanonical role of CDK2 in regulating neutrophil migration. Hsu AY, Wang D, Liu S, Lu J, Syahirah R, Bennin DA, Huttenlocher A, Umulis DM, Wan J, Deng Q. Proc Natl Acad Sci U S A. 2019 Aug 26. pii: 1905221116. doi: 10.1073/pnas.1905221116. PubMed 31451657.
Backbone
  Vector backbone: Tol2
  Vector type: Zebrafish
Growth in bacteria
  Bacterial resistance: Ampicillin, 100 μg/mL
  Growth temperature: 37°C
  Growth strain: DH5alpha
  Copy number: High Copy
Gene/Insert
  Gene/Insert name: microRNA 107b Dendra2
  Species: D. rerio (zebrafish)
  Cloning method: Ligation Independent Cloning
Terms and licenses: Academic/Nonprofit Terms; Industry Terms: Not Available to Industry
How to cite: Tol2-lyzC-microRNA 107b-Dendra2 was a gift from Qing Deng (Addgene plasmid # 97111 ; http://n2t.net/addgene:97111 ; RRID:Addgene_97111)
