[The description below was written by a language model from this plasmid's Addgene catalogue record and pLannotate feature annotations shown in this document.]
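Description:
Tol2-lyzC-microRNA 107b-Dendra2 is a zebrafish transgenesis plasmid of about 8 kb built on a Tol2 transposon backbone and intended to overexpress a microRNA together with the fluorescent protein Dendra2. It is maintained in E. coli as a high-copy plasmid through a ColE1/pUC-type origin and selected with ampicillin via the β-lactamase gene. Remnants of a pBluescript-style cloning vector are also detected: partial f1 and M13 origins, lac promoter/operator elements and a T3 promoter. The annotation software did not call the Tol2 arms themselves. However, a short hit to medaka tyrosinase sits next to the backbone, which is consistent with Tol2-flanking sequence, since the element was originally found in that locus. This reading is an inference, not a recorded feature.

The annotated payload runs in one direction. A fragment of zebrafish β-actin coding sequence comes first, followed by a mir-103/107 family precursor (the miR-107b insert), the Dendra2 open reading frame, and an SV40 polyadenylation signal. This layout suggests that the microRNA hairpin lies in actin-derived sequence, possibly intronic, upstream of the reporter, so that a single transcript yields both the processed miRNA and Dendra2, though the record does not describe this design. The promoter is not annotated; the plasmid name points to lyzC (lysozyme C), a regulatory region commonly used for neutrophil-restricted expression in zebrafish, and it presumably occupies the unannotated region upstream.

Tol2 vectors are typically co-delivered with transposase to integrate the cassette into the genome. Dendra2, which photoconverts from green to red, marks expressing cells and allows them to be tracked. The associated publication used such constructs in a phenotypic microRNA screen of neutrophil migration.
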