Features (pLannotate 1.2.2; 17 found; start..end, strand, type, name):
   1772..1894    +  CDS            actba (fragment): ACTB1_DANRE - Also known as bact, bactin1, bactzf. Experimental evidence at protein level: Swiss-Prot protein existence level 1. Actin is a highly conserved protein that polymerizes to produce filaments that form cross-linked networks in the cytoplasm of cells. Actin exists in both monomeric (G-actin) and polymeric (F-actin) forms, both forms playing key functions, such as cell motility and contraction. In addition to their role in the cytoplasmic cytoskeleton, G- and F-actin also localize in the nucleus, and regulate gene transcription and motility and repair of damaged DNA. From Danio rerio
   2556..2633    +  ncRNA          mir-103: Accession: RF00129 - mir-103/107 microRNA precursor
   3082..3100    -  misc_feature   MCS (fragment): pBluescript multiple cloning site
   3115..3804    +  CDS            Dendra2: Dendra2 is a photoconvertible green fluorescent protein published in 2006, derived from Dendronephthya sp.. It has high acid sensitivity.
   3812..3895    +  CDS            large T antigen (fragment): large T antigen from SV40 (simian virus 40)
   3918..4039    +  polyA_signal   SV40 poly(A) signal: SV40 polyadenylation signal
   4046..4131    -  rep_origin     M13 ori (fragment): M13 bacteriophage origin of replication; arrow indicates direction of (+) strand synthesis
   4417..4435    -  promoter       T3 promoter: promoter for bacteriophage T3 RNA polymerase
   4480..4496    -  protein_bind   lac operator: The lac repressor binds to the lac operator to inhibit transcription in E. coli. This inhibition can be relieved by adding lactose or isopropyl-β-D-thiogalactopyranoside (IPTG). lac repressor encoded by lacI
   4504..4534    -  promoter       lac promoter: promoter for the E. coli lac operon
   4549..4570    -  protein_bind   CAP binding site: CAP binding activates transcription in the presence of cAMP. E. coli catabolite activator protein
   4583..4675    -  CDS            lacI (fragment): lac repressor; lacI; The lac repressor binds to the lac operator to inhibit transcription in E. coli. This inhibition can be relieved by adding lactose or isopropyl-β-D-thiogalactopyranoside (IPTG).
   4858..5446    -  rep_origin     ori: high-copy-number ColE1/pMB1/pBR322/pUC origin of replication
   5617..6477    -  CDS            AmpR: β-lactamase; bla; confers resistance to ampicillin, carbenicillin, and related antibiotics
   6478..6582    -  promoter       AmpR promoter: bla
   6608..6938    -  rep_origin     f1 ori (fragment) (sequence partly withheld): f1 bacteriophage origin of replication; arrow indicates direction of (+) strand synthesis
   6936..7163    +  CDS            tyr (fragment) (sequence partly withheld): TYRO_ORYLA - Also known as tyro. Experimental evidence at transcript level: Swiss-Prot protein existence level 2. This is a copper-containing oxidase that functions in the formation of pigments such as melanins and other polyphenolic compounds. From Oryzias latipes (Japanese rice fish) (Japanese killifish).
>Addgene plasmid #97111 | Tol2-lyzC-microRNA 107b-Dendra2 | addgene full sequence | sequence record 182598 | Addgene NGS Result
GTACAATATTTATAGGTAAAATTCACCAGCATATGCTTAAAGATAGCCATGCTCCAGGTCCTTGTGTCCT
TCTAAGGTCTGTTTGTGGTTTAAGCTGTTTGTTGACACACGCTTGTCATCTCCATTTTTCTGTGAAGTTA
TTGTCAGTTTATTGCACACTGGGTTGCATTAAGCTGCAGTTTTTTCACAACAGTTTTCCACATTGTAACA
GTCAGTCTCCAAATTATTCCATCAGTCCTCAAATTTAGTCATTTGAGGCCATGAAAACACTTAAAACTAC
ATGAAGGTAGTTTGGCATTAGGTTTTAGACTTGTTCTTGTTTGGCATATTGCAACCTGTGTAAAAATGAT
TTGATTTTTATTTTTTTTTTTTTTTTTTCAGAAAGAAACGGTCCAAAAAGAGTTATGTGAACATTTATCC
ATGTGTTTAATGTTTTTTAAATTAAAAAAAAACATTTTTATTAAACCACTTGTGACTAAACCTTTTTTAG
TTATTCTATTTTGTGACGAGTCTGAATGGCCAAAGTACTCTTGAATCCAAAATCTTTATAGTAAAATGTT
TAATCTTACTTGCAGTGTTGGGTATAATTTGTAACAAAGTTGAATTCCATATCTGCTGAGTGAAAAAGTA
AAGTAAGAGATTGCTGTAAATATTTAGGTTATTTATTTATTAATACAATATAGAAAGTAACAAAACACAA
TGTAAAAAATCAATAAAGAAAGTAAATATTAAAAGTAATGATAAACTAATGATGTAAACAATATTAGCAA
CAAAGTTTGTACAATTCAGGGAGGGTAAAGAATTTCACCTAATAGTCAAACTCTGTATTAAATAATATAA
AATCTTTGTTCTTAGTCTGAAGAGGAGACTGTGAGAGAAAGCTTACTGGTTGTTAAATTAGAAAATTTGT
AACTTGCAGATTAAAATGATTTAAATAATTTTATAAAGGCCATGTTTGAAACAAATGTAAAAACATAATA
AATGTTAAGAATTTCAGATATTGAGATTTTACAATTTAAAAAAAGCAATAAAGTAATAGCAGAGACCTAC
ACTCTTAAAGTAAATTACCCAACTCTGCTTACTAGTAACTTTTGGAATAGTTACTAGTATCCATTGAACA
AATACTAGAATCTAATTAAATTGTGTGAGTGTCCAATGAAAAGATTCTTGTATTTAAAACAGTACCAGTA
TCTATATATGTACAAAATTTAGTGCTAGCAAAATGCAAATAAATACTACTGCATATAATGGATTGCATTG
TAAATCGACTCGCCATAATACATTTATTTCCTATTTTTACTTTTAACAAAAAATAAGTTCACTGAGTATT
TCATGTCATTAAATCGCATTAAACCTCTTGCATGCTTTATGTACACTAGTGCAGTTCGCTAAATGACCAC
CGGTGTCACTAATAACACGATCGTTTCTGAATTCTGCATTAAACGCCATTTATACGTTGCTCTTATTAGT
AAACAATTTCTCCATCATGAGCTCGACCAGTATTGCATATTTCATCCTCTTAAATCCAGAGTTGTTTCTT
TTAATCACTTTCTCTTCATGATAAAAGCAGTTTTTGGTTTTCAGAAGTTTACAACAAACCCAGTCAGTTA
TTGCCTCAGCAAACACTGGAGCAACTGCACACTTGTGAAAAGCTTCTTGCGAAACACAAACCTTTCTCTG
GACTTATAAATAAAGGCATTCAGCAGCTCCACCATACACCTCCACTGGTCTTGATAAAGCAGATATCAGC
AGTGATACAGGTACCGCCACCATGGATGAGGAAATCGCTGCCCTGGTCGTTGACAACGGCTCCGGTATGT
GCAAAGCCGGTTTTGCTGGAGATGATGCCCCTCGTGCTGTTTTCCCCTCCATTGTTGGACGACCCAGACA
TCAGGTACATTTAATAAACCATCCTAATAACATGTTAATCATATTGAACCACATTAAACTCTCATTTGTG
CATTTTACATCTTTTAAAACCGATTTATATTCGTTTTTAGATAATGAAGTTTATTAAAGTGTTAATTCAC
AGCTTTATTGCTTGTTTTGAGAATCTGCTTGCATAAGTGATTTTTAAACTTGATCTGATTTTCGTTTGTT
TCGAAGTTCTTCAGCTTTGAAAGTCAGATCTTCAATTCACAGCCATGCCATAGTTTTAGGATACAGTATA
AGTAGACGAATTGGGATGCATCGTAGATTTTATGCTGTGTTTGTTATGGTTTTTCAGTGGTAGAGATTTT
CAGAGTATTATTAGGGTTATAGTCAGTGTCAGGTTTATTTATCGTCAGCGTGATGGGCAAAAAACAGCTG
GCAGTACGGGCTTCACTAACAACATCGGCTCCATCGCACGCATGTGTGCAGTCAATGAGGTTTGTAGTGT
TAGTGTTTGTTAGTGTGCATGTGTTCAAGTGGTGCTCACTGCAGAGCCATTTGGGCAGAGCTGAGCTCCA
GTGAGGGGCTCATGCTCCCCCTGGCTGGAGCGCAGCTCTGCTCAAATGGCTCTGCAGCGAGCAGTGTCTC
CATGTGTTTGCATGTGGAGTGAGCAGCAGTCTCTCTGGCCACTCTGGGCTTCTCTACAGTGTTGCCTTGT
AGCCTGGTGATCAAGCAGCATTGTACAGGGCTTTCAGCGTGTACAGAACACCATCCGAGCGGAAACCAGC
AACAACACCCAGAGAAAACAGGATTCACATCACATTAGCTAGCGTCTGTGATGAGATGATGGAGCCAACT
GCTGTTACTCTCGCCCAGAAATCTGCGCCAACATGGACACACCCAGTGGAGCAAGCCATCTGATTTTCAT
GGTCAGATTGTAAAGAAGCAATTACTCTTGGACAGTTTAAGCAGAAAAGCCACCAAGTCAAGTCACTGGT
CATATGATGAACTCGAAGATCTAATAAAAGTTAATTTAAGCGTTCATTACAATAAATTCAAGTGAATCTG
TTTTAAGCTAGCCTTTAACGTTTTTAAATTCCTTCAAACAAATTAGTTCCTCTTTGCAGTTCCTCATTTC
TCGGTGAGCTGGTGCTTTAATCCCTTTACTTTTTCTTCCTCTAGGGAGTGATGGTTGGCATGGGACGAAT
TAATTCCTGCAGCCCGGGGGTACCGGTCGCCACCATGAACACCCCGGGAATTAACCTGATCAAGGAGGAC
ATGCGCGTGAAGGTGCACATGGAGGGCAACGTGAACGGCCACGCCTTCGTGATCGAGGGCGAGGGCAAGG
GCAAGCCCTACGAGGGCACCCAGACCGCCAACCTGACCGTGAAGGAGGGCGCCCCCCTGCCCTTCAGCTA
CGACATCCTGACCACCGCCGTGCACTACGGCAACCGGGTGTTCACCAAGTACCCCGAGGACATCCCCGAC
TACTTCAAGCAGAGCTTCCCCGAGGGCTACAGCTGGGAGCGCACCATGACCTTCGAGGACAAGGGCATCT
GCACCATCCGCAGCGACATCAGCCTGGAGGGCGACTGCTTCTTCCAGAACGTGCGCTTCAAGGGCACCAA
CTTCCCCCCCAACGGCCCCGTGATGCAGAAGAAAACCCTGAAGTGGGAGCCCAGCACCGAGAAGCTGCAC
GTGCGCGACGGCCTGCTGGTGGGCAACATCAACATGGCCCTGCTGCTGGAGGGCGGCGGCCACTACCTGT
GCGACTTCAAGACCACCTACAAGGCCAAGAAGGTGGTGCAGCTGCCCGACGCCCACTTCGTGGACCACCG
CATCGAGATCCTGGGCAACGACAGCGACTACAACAAGGTGAAGCTGTACGAGCACGCCGTGGCCCGCTAC
AGCCCCCTGCCCAGCCAGGTGTGGTAATCTAGATCATAATCAGCCATACCACATTTGTAGAGGTTTTACT
TGCTTTAAAAAACCTCCCACACCTCCCCCTGAACCTGAAACATAAAATGAATGCAATTGTTGTTGTTAAC
TTGTTTATTGCAGCTTATAATGGTTACAAATAAAGCAATAGCATCACAAATTTCACAAATAAAGCATTTT
TTTCACTGCATTCTAGTTGTGGTTTGTCCAAACTCATCAATGTATCTTAAGGCGTAAATTGTAAGCGTTA
ATATTTTGTTAAAATTCGCGTTAAATTTTTGTTAAATCAGCTCATTTTTTAACCAATAGGCCGAAATCGG
CGGATCCTGCGGCCGCAAGGGAAAATAGAATGAAGTGATCTCCAAAAAATAAGTACTTTTTGACTGTAAA
TAAAATTGTAAGGAGTAAAAAGTACTTTTTTTTCTAAAAAAATGTAATTAAGTAAAAGTAAAAGTATTGA
TTTTTAATTGTACTCAAGTAAAGTAAAAATCCCCAAAAATAATACTTAAGTACAGTAATCAAGTAAAATT
ACTCAAGTACTTTACACCTCTGGTTCTTGACCCCCTACCTTCAGCAAGCCCAGCAGATCCACTAGATCTT
TTGTTCCCTTTAGTGAGGGTTAATTGCGCGCTTGGCGTAATCATGGTCATAGCTGTTTCCTGTGTGAAAT
TGTTATCCGCTCACAATTCCACACAACATACGAGCCGGAAGCATAAAGTGTAAAGCCTGGGGTGCCTAAT
GAGTGAGCTAACTCACATTAATTGCGTTGCGCTCACTGCCCGCTTTCCAGTCGGGAAACCTGTCGTGCCA
GCTGCATTAATGAATCGGCCAACGCGCGGGGAGAGGCGGTTTGCGTATTGGGCGCTCTTCCGCTTCCTCG
CTCACTGACTCGCTGCGCTCGGTCGTTCGGCTGCGGCGAGCGGTATCAGCTCACTCAAAGGCGGTAATAC
GGTTATCCACAGAATCAGGGGATAACGCAGGAAAGAACATGTGAGCAAAAGGCCAGCAAAAGGCCAGGAA
CCGTAAAAAGGCCGCGTTGCTGGCGTTTTTCCATAGGCTCCGCCCCCCTGACGAGCATCACAAAAATCGA
CGCTCAAGTCAGAGGTGGCGAAACCCGACAGGACTATAAAGATACCAGGCGTTTCCCCCTGGAAGCTCCC
TCGTGCGCTCTCCTGTTCCGACCCTGCCGCTTACCGGATACCTGTCCGCCTTTCTCCCTTCGGGAAGCGT
GGCGCTTTCTCATAGCTCACGCTGTAGGTATCTCAGTTCGGTGTAGGTCGTTCGCTCCAAGCTGGGCTGT
GTGCACGAACCCCCCGTTCAGCCCGACCGCTGCGCCTTATCCGGTAACTATCGTCTTGAGTCCAACCCGG
TAAGACACGACTTATCGCCACTGGCAGCAGCCACTGGTAACAGGATTAGCAGAGCGAGGTATGTAGGCGG
TGCTACAGAGTTCTTGAAGTGGTGGCCTAACTACGGCTACACTAGAAGAACAGTATTTGGTATCTGCGCT
CTGCTGAAGCCAGTTACCTTCGGAAAAAGAGTTGGTAGCTCTTGATCCGGCAAACAAACCACCGCTGGTA
GCGGTGGTTTTTTTGTTTGCAAGCAGCAGATTACGCGCAGAAAAAAAGGATCTCAAGAAGATCCTTTGAT
CTTTTCTACGGGGTCTGACGCTCAGTGGAACGAAAACTCACGTTAAGGGATTTTGGTCATGAGATTATCA
AAAAGGATCTTCACCTAGATCCTTTTAAATTAAAAATGAAGTTTTAAATCAATCTAAAGTATATATGAGT
AAACTTGGTCTGACAGTTACCAATGCTTAATCAGTGAGGCACCTATCTCAGCGATCTGTCTATTTCGTTC
ATCCATAGTTGCCTGACTCCCCGTCGTGTAGATAACTACGATACGGGAGGGCTTACCATCTGGCCCCAGT
GCTGCAATGATACCGCGAGACCCACGCTCACCGGCTCCAGATTTATCAGCAATAAACCAGCCAGCCGGAA
GGGCCGAGCGCAGAAGTGGTCCTGCAACTTTATCCGCCTCCATCCAGTCTATTAATTGTTGCCGGGAAGC
TAGAGTAAGTAGTTCGCCAGTTAATAGTTTGCGCAACGTTGTTGCCATTGCTACAGGCATCGTGGTGTCA
CGCTCGTCGTTTGGTATGGCTTCATTCAGCTCCGGTTCCCAACGATCAAGGCGAGTTACATGATCCCCCA
TGTTGTGCAAAAAAGCGGTTAGCTCCTTCGGTCCTCCGATCGTTGTCAGAAGTAAGTTGGCCGCAGTGTT
ATCACTCATGGTTATGGCAGCACTGCATAATTCTCTTACTGTCATGCCATCCGTAAGATGCTTTTCTGTG
ACTGGTGAGTACTCAACCAAGTCATTCTGAGAATAGTGTATGCGGCGACCGAGTTGCTCTTGCCCGGCGT
CAATACGGGATAATACCGCGCCACATAGCAGAACTTTAAAAGTGCTCATCATTGGAAAACGTTCTTCGGG
GCGAAAACTCTCAAGGATCTTACCGCTGTTGAGATCCAGTTCGATGTAACCCACTCGTGCACCCAACTGA
TCTTCAGCATCTTTTACTTTCACCAGCGTTTCTGGGTGAGCAAAAACAGGAAGGCAAAATGCCGCAAAAA
AGGGAATAAGGGCGACACGGAAATGTTGAATACTCATACTCTTCCTTTTTCAATATTATTGAAGCATTTA
TCAGGGTTATTGTCTCATGAGCGGATACATATTTGAATGTATTTAGAAAAATAAACAAATAGGGGTTCCG
CGCACATTTCCCCGAAAAGTGCCACCTAAATTGTAAGCGTTAATATTTTGTTAAAATTCGCGTTAAATTT
TTGTTAAATCAGCTCATTTTTTAACCAATAGGCCGAAATCGGCAAAATCCCTTATAAATCAAAAGAATAG
ACCGAGATAGGGT
[37 nt withheld, positions 6734-6770]
AAAGAACGTGGACTCCAACGTCAAAGG
[49 nt withheld, positions 6798-6846]
T
[91 nt withheld, positions 6848-6938]
CACAATGACGGCTACTACATGGTGCCATTCCTTCCTCTTTATAGGAATGGAGACTACCTCCTGTCCAACA
ATGCTCTTGGATACGAGTACGCCTACCTGTTGGACCCAGGTCATTGCACAACACCAGAAATGCCCTCTGA
TCTGCAAAAGACGTGAATATCTGTTCAGACACCCATATCCACTCTGTTCCACACAGGTCAGAGGTTTGTC
CAGGAGTTCTTGACAGAGGTGTAAAAAGTACTCAAAAATTTTACTCAAGTGAAAGTACAAGTACTTAGGG
AAAATTTTACTCAATTAAAAGTAAAAGTATCTGGCTAGAATCTTACTTGAGTAAAAGTAAAAAAGTACTC
CATTAAAATTGTACTTGAGTATTAAGGAAGTAAAAGGCTAGCAAGATCTGCTCGAGATACATTTGATTAG
AAGAGTTTGACTTGGGTTGATTATAGCAAATAGTGGAACACAAACAGATTTTGAAATATTCTTGCAAATT
TATTTATTAAATCCATTCAAATATTGTCATTTTTTGTACTGTGTAATTTATATTGATTTGCTCATACAAT
ATTTACATTTCGCTTAAACAATACACTATTATTTATATTTAAAAATAGCTATATATAAATCAAATGTATA
GCTCTTTTTTACACAATTAATCAAAGCTAAAATATTTGTCACACAAATACAGTAAGCCACTTCACAATGA
TATCTTCAAAATCTGTGCTTGACTGAATCATTTCATTTATTGTTTTGTAATTCACATTATACCTTACGTT
CTCCAGGCACAGTTTGAATTGTTGATAAATGAAGATAATACATCTGATTTAATTAGTCTCCTTTGTTTAT
AATAACTTTAATCTAATTTGATAGTAATAATTCCAGCAATACATCCATTACAATAAAAATCGCTTTTTTA
TTTTGCACATTAGTTTGCCGGTATTTGTTTAAAGTTTCACCATACTTTTAAATCATGTGCTATTTGAAAA
GGGCTGTTATGACTGGAATTAAATGTTTTTTTTTATATCAGTGTTTTAGATTGAA
